>Addgene plasmid #162227 | pHR_EF1a-->HA-mtC11L34 | addgene full sequence | sequence record 330428 | Addgene NGS Result
GGCCAGACAATTATTGTCTGGTATAGTGCAGCAGCAGAACAATTTGCTGAGGGCTATTGAGGCGCAACAG
CATCTGTTGCAACTCACAGTCTGGGGCATCAAGCAGCTCCAGGCAAGAATCCTGGCTGTGGAAAGATACC
TAAAGGATCAACAGCTCCTGGGGATTTGGGGTTGCTCTGGAAAACTCATTTGCACCACTGCTGTGCCTTG
GAATGCTAGTTGGAGTAATAAATCTCTGGAACAGATTTGGAATCACACGACCTGGATGGAGTGGGACAGA
GAAATTAACAATTACACAAGCTTAATACACTCCTTAATTGAAGAATCGCAAAACCAGCAAGAAAAGAATG
AACAAGAATTATTGGAATTAGATAAATGGGCAAGTTTGTGGAATTGGTTTAACATAACAAATTGGCTGTG
GTATATAAAATTATTCATAATGATAGTAGGAGGCTTGGTAGGTTTAAGAATAGTTTTTGCTGTACTTTCT
ATAGTGAATAGAGTTAGGCAGGGATATTCACCATTATCGTTTCAGACCCACCTCCCAACCCCGAGGGGAC
CCGACAGGCCCGAAGGAATAGAAGAAGAAGGTGGAGAGAGAGACAGAGACAGATCCATTCGATTAGTGAA
CGGATCTCGACGGTATCGCCAAATGGCAGTATTCATCCACAATTTTAAAAGAAAAGGGGGGATTGGGGGG
TACAGTGCAGGGGAAAGAATAGTAGACATAATAGCAACAGACATACAAACTAAAGAATTACAAAAACAAA
TTACAAAAATTCAAAATTTTCGGGTTTATTACAGGGACAGCAGAGATCCAGTTTGGATCGATAAGCTTGA
TATCGAATTCCGTGAGGCTCCGGTGCCCGTCAGTGGGCAGAGCGCACATCGCCCACAGTCCCCGAGAAGT
TGGGGGGAGGGGTCGGCAATTGAACCGGTGCCTAGAGAAGGTGGCGCGGGGTAAACTGGGAAAGTGATGT
CGTGTACTGGCTCCGCCTTTTTCCCGAGGGTGGGGGAGAACCGTATATAAGTGCAGTAGTCGCCGTGAAC
GTTCTTTTTCGCAACGGGTTTGCCGCCAGAACACAGGTAAGTGCCGTGTGTGGTTCCCGCGGGCCTGGCC
TCTTTACGGGTTATGGCCCTTGCGTGCCTTGAATTACTTCCACCTGGCTGCAGTACGTGATTCTTGATCC
CGAGCTTCGGGTTGGAAGTGGGTGGGAGAGTTCGAGGCCTTGCGCTTAAGGAGCCCCTTCGCCTCGTGCT
TGAGTTGAGGCCTGGCCTGGGCGCTGGGGCCGCCGCGTGCGAATCTGGTGGCACCTTCGCGCCTGTCTCG
CTGCTTTCGATAAGTCTCTAGCCATTTAAAATTTTTGATGACCTGCTGCGACGCTTTTTTTCTGGCAAGA
TAGTCTTGTAAATGCGGGCCAAGATCTGCACACTGGTATTTCGGTTTTTGGGGCCGCGGGCGGCGACGGG
GCCCGTGCGTCCCAGCGCACATGTTCGGCGAGGCGGGGCCTGCGAGCGCGGCCACCGAGAATCGGACGGG
GGTAGTCTCAAGCTGGCCGGCCTGCTCTGGTGCCTGGCCTCGCGCCGCCGTGTATCGCCCCGCCCTGGGC
GGCAAGGCTGGCCCGGTCGGCACCAGTTGCGTGAGCGGAAAGATGGCCGCTTCCCGGCCCTGCTGCAGGG
AGCTCAAAATGGAGGACGCGGCGCTCGGGAGAGCGGGCGGGTGAGTCACCCACACAAAGGAAAAGGGCCT
TTCCGTCCTCAGCCGTCGCTTCATGTGACTCCACGGAGTACCGGGCGCCGTCCAGGCACCTCGATTAGTT
CTCGAGCTTTTGGAGTACGTCGTCTTTAGGTTGGGGGGAGGGGTTTTATGCGATGGAGTTTCCCCACACT
GAGTGGGTGGAGACTGAAGTTAGGCCAGCTTGGCACTTGATGTAATTCTCCTTGGAATTTGCCCTTTTTG
AGTTTGGATCTTGGTTCATTCTCAAGCCTCAGACAGTGGTTCAAAGTTTTTTTCTTCCATTTCAGGTGTC
GTGAGAATTCTCACGCGGCCGCCACCATGGCATTGCCCGTGACCGCCCTGCTGCTGCCACTGGCCTTGTT
GCTCCACGCCGCGCGGCCATACCCATACGATGTTCCAGATTACGCTGACGCCGTTGTGACCCAGGAATCC
GCTCTGACCACCTCTCCAGGCGAAACCGTGACTCTGACTTGCCGTAGTAGCACCGGGGCTGTGACCACAT
CTAACTATGCCAGTTGGGTCCAGGAAAAACCGGATCACCTGTTTACTGGCCTGATTGGCGGCACCAACAA
TCGCGCACCGGGTGTGCCCGCTCGTTTCAGCGGTTCCCTGATTGGGGACAAGGCAGCACTGACTATCACC
GGCGCCCAGACCGAAGATGAGGCGATCTATTTTTGCGCCCTGTGGTACAGCAACCATTGGGTGTTCGGGG
GAGGCACCAAACTGACAGTGCTGGGCGGAGGAGGAGGTTCAGGAGGAGGAGGTAGCGGGGGAGGCGGTTC
CGGGGGAGGCGGTTCTGATGTGCAGCTGCAAGAATCCGGGCCAGGACTGGTTGCGCCTTCTCAGAGTCTG
TCAATTACATGTACTGTTAGTGGCTTTAGCCTGACCGACTATGGTGTGAACTGGGTTCGTCAGAGCCCAG
GCAAGGGTCTGGAGTGGCTGGGAGTGATTTGGGGGGATGGAATCACAGACTACAATAGCGCACTGAAATC
TCGGCTGAGTGTTACCAAAGATAACAGCAAGTCCCAGGTCTTCCTGAAGATGAACAGCCTGCAAAGCGGC
GACTCCGCTCGCTATTACTGCGTTACCGGACTGTTTGATTATTGGGGGCAGGGGACAACTCTGACTGTTT
CCTCCAACGCCGTGGGCCAGGATACGCAGGAGGTGATCGTCGTGCCCCACAGCTTGCCCTTCAAGGTCGT
GGTTATTAGTGCTATCCTGGCGTTGGTGGTGCTGACTATTATCTCCCTTATCATACTTATCATGCTGTGG
CAAAAAAAACCCCGATAATTAATTAAGGCCGCAACTCCCACCTGCAACATGCGTGACTGACTGAGGCCGC
GACTCTAGAGTCGACCTGCAGGCATGCAAGCTTGATATCAAGCTTATCGATAATCAACCTCTGGATTACA
AAATTTGTGAAAGATTGACTGGTATTCTTAACTATGTTGCTCCTTTTACGCTATGTGGATACGCTGCTTT
AATGCCTTTGTATCATGCTATTGCTTCCCGTATGGCTTTCATTTTCTCCTCCTTGTATAAATCCTGGTTG
CTGTCTCTTTATGAGGAGTTGTGGCCCGTTGTCAGGCAACGTGGCGTGGTGTGCACTGTGTTTGCTGACG
CAACCCCCACTGGTTGGGGCATTGCCACCACCTGTCAGCTCCTTTCCGGGACTTTCGCTTTCCCCCTCCC
TATTGCCACGGCGGAACTCATCGCCGCCTGCCTTGCCCGCTGCTGGACAGGGGCTCGGCTGTTGGGCACT
GACAATTCCGTGGTGTTGTCGGGGAAATCATCGTCCTTTCCTTGGCTGCTCGCCTGTGTTGCCACCTGGA
TTCTGCGCGGGACGTCCTTCTGCTACGTCCCTTCGGCCCTCAATCCAGCGGACCTTCCTTCCCGCGGCCT
GCTGCCGGCTCTGCGGCCTCTTCCGCGTCTTCGCCTTCGCCCTCAGACGAGTCGGATCTCCCTTTGGGCC
GCCTCCCCGCATCGATACCGTCGACCTCGAGGGAATTAATTCGAGCTCGGTACCTTTAAGACCAATGACT
TACAAGGCAGCTGTAGATCTTAGCCACTTTTTAAAAGAAAAGGGGGGACTGGAAGGGCTAATTCACTCCC
AACGAAGACAAGATCTGCTTTTTGCTTGTACTGGGTCTCTCTGGTTAGACCAGATCTGAGCCTGGGAGCT
CTCTGGCTAACTAGGGAACCCACTGCTTAAGCCTCAATAAAGCTTGCCTTGAGTGCTTCAAGTAGTGTGT
GCCCGTCTGTTGTGTGACTCTGGTAACTAGAGATCCCTCAGACCCTTTTAGTCAGTGTGGAAAATCTCTA
GCAGCATCTAGAATTAATTCCGTGTATTCTATAGTGTCACCTAAATCGTATGTGTATGATACATAAGGTT
ATGTATTAATTGTAGCCGCGTTCTAACGACAATATGTACAAGCCTAATTGTGTAGCATCTGGCTTACTGA
AGCAGACCCTATCATCTCTCTCGTAAACTGCCGTCAGAGTCGGTTTGGTTGGACGAACCTTCTGAGTTTC
TGGTAACGCCGTCCCGCACCCGGAAATGGTCAGCGAACCAATCAGCAGGGTCATCGCTAGCCAGATCCTC
TACGCCGGACGCATCGTGGCCGGCATCACCGGCGCCACAGGTGCGGTTGCTGGCGCCTATATCGCCGACA
TCACCGATGGGGAAGATCGGGCTCGCCACTTCGGGCTCATGAGCGCTTGTTTCGGCGTGGGTATGGTGGC
AGGCCCCGTGGCCGGGGGACTGTTGGGCGCCATCTCCTTGCATGCACCATTCCTTGCGGCGGCGGTGCTC
AACGGCCTCAACCTACTACTGGGCTGCTTCCTAATGCAGGAGTCGCATAAGGGAGAGCGTCGAATGGTGC
ACTCTCAGTACAATCTGCTCTGATGCCGCATAGTTAAGCCAGCCCCGACACCCGCCAACACCCGCTGACG
CGCCCTGACGGGCTTGTCTGCTCCCGGCATCCGCTTACAGACAAGCTGTGACCGTCTCCGGGAGCTGCAT
GTGTCAGAGGTTTTCACCGTCATCACCGAAACGCGCGAGACGAAAGGGCCTCGTGATACGCCTATTTTTA
TAGGTTAATGTCATGATAATAATGGTTTCTTAGACGTCAGGTGGCACTTTTCGGGGAAATGTGCGCGGAA
CCCCTATTTGTTTATTTTTCTAAATACATTCAAATATGTATCCGCTCATGAGACAATAACCCTGATAAAT
GCTTCAATAATATTGAAAAAGGAAGAGTATGAGTATTCAACATTTCCGTGTCGCCCTTATTCCCTTTTTT
GCGGCATTTTGCCTTCCTGTTTTTGCTCACCCAGAAACGCTGGTGAAAGTAAAAGATGCTGAAGATCAGT
TGGGTGCACGAGTGGGTTACATCGAACTGGATCTCAACAGCGGTAAGATCCTTGAGAGTTTTCGCCCCGA
AGAACGTTTTCCAATGATGAGCACTTTTAAAGTTCTGCTATGTGGCGCGGTATTATCCCGTATTGACGCC
GGGCAAGAGCAACTCGGTCGCCGCATACACTATTCTCAGAATGACTTGGTTGAGTACTCACCAGTCACAG
AAAAGCATCTTACGGATGGCATGACAGTAAGAGAATTATGCAGTGCTGCCATAACCATGAGTGATAACAC
TGCGGCCAACTTACTTCTGACAACGATCGGAGGACCGAAGGAGCTAACCGCTTTTTTGCACAACATGGGG
GATCATGTAACTCGCCTTGATCGTTGGGAACCGGAGCTGAATGAAGCCATACCAAACGACGAGCGTGACA
CCACGATGCCTGTAGCAATGGCAACAACGTTGCGCAAACTATTAACTGGCGAACTACTTACTCTAGCTTC
CCGGCAACAATTAATAGACTGGATGGAGGCGGATAAAGTTGCAGGACCACTTCTGCGCTCGGCCCTTCCG
GCTGGCTGGTTTATTGCTGATAAATCTGGAGCCGGTGAGCGTGGGTCTCGCGGTATCATTGCAGCACTGG
GGCCAGATGGTAAGCCCTCCCGTATCGTAGTTATCTACACGACGGGGAGTCAGGCAACTATGGATGAACG
AAATAGACAGATCGCTGAGATAGGTGCCTCACTGATTAAGCATTGGTAACTGTCAGACCAAGTTTACTCA
TATATACTTTAGATTGATTTAAAACTTCATTTTTAATTTAAAAGGATCTAGGTGAAGATCCTTTTTGATA
ATCTCATGACCAAAATCCCTTAACGTGAGTTTTCGTTCCACTGAGCGTCAGACCCCGTAGAAAAGATCAA
AGGATCTTCTTGAGATCCTTTTTTTCTGCGCGTAATCTGCTGCTTGCAAACAAAAAAACCACCGCTACCA
GCGGTGGTTTGTTTGCCGGATCAAGAGCTACCAACTCTTTTTCCGAAGGTAACTGGCTTCAGCAGAGCGC
AGATACCAAATACTGTTCTTCTAGTGTAGCCGTAGTTAGGCCACCACTTCAAGAACTCTGTAGCACCGCC
TACATACCTCGCTCTGCTAATCCTGTTACCAGTGGCTGCTGCCAGTGGCGATAAGTCGTGTCTTACCGGG
TTGGACTCAAGACGATAGTTACCGGATAAGGCGCAGCGGTCGGGCTGAACGGGGGGTTCGTGCACACAGC
CCAGCTTGGAGCGAACGACCTACACCGAACTGAGATACCTACAGCGTGAGCTATGAGAAAGCGCCACGCT
TCCCGAAGGGAGAAAGGCGGACAGGTATCCGGTAAGCGGCAGGGTCGGAACAGGAGAGCGCACGAGGGAG
CTTCCAGGGGGAAACGCCTGGTATCTTTATAGTCCTGTCGGGTTTCGCCACCTCTGACTTGAGCGTCGAT
TTTTGTGATGCTCGTCAGGGGGGCGGAGCCTATGGAAAAACGCCAGCAACGCGGCCTTTTTACGGTTCCT
GGCCTTTTGCTGGCCTTTTGCTCACATGTTCTTTCCTGCGTTATCCCCTGATTCTGTGGATAACCGTATT
ACCGCCTTTGAGTGAGCTGATACCGCTCGCCGCAGCCGAACGACCGAGCGCAGCGAGTCAGTGAGCGAGG
AAGCGGAAGAGCGCCCAATACGCAAACCGCCTCTCCCCGCGCGTTGGCCGATTCATTAATGCAGCTGTGG
AATGTGTGTCAGTTAGGGTGTGGAAAGTCCCCAGGCTCCCCAGCAGGCAGAAGTATGCAAAGCATGCATC
TCAATTAGTCAGCAACCAGGTGTGGAAAGTCCCCAGGCTCCCCAGCAGGCAGAAGTATGCAAAGCATGCA
TCTCAATTAGTCAGCAACCATAGTCCCGCCCCTAACTCCGCCCATCCCGCCCCTAACTCCGCCCAGTTCC
GCCCATTCTCCGCCCCATGGCTGACTAATTTTTTTTATTTATGCAGAGGCCGAGGCCGCCTCGGCCTCTG
AGCTATTCCAGAAGTAGTGAGGAGGCTTTTTTGGAGGCCTAGGCTTTTGCAAAAAGCTTGGACACAAGAC
AGGCTTGCGAGATATGTTTGAGAATACCACTTTATCCCGCGTCAGGGAGAGGCAGTGCGTAAAAAGACGC
GGACTCATGTGAAATACTGGTTTTTAGTGCGCCAGATCTCTATAATCTCGCGCAACCTATTTTCCCCTCG
AACACTTTTTAAGCCGTAGATAAACAGGCTGGGACACTTCACATGAGCGAAAAATACATCGTCACCTGGG
ACATGTTGCAGATCCATGCACGTAAACTCGCAAGCCGACTGATGCCTTCTGAACAATGGAAAGGCATTAT
TGCCGTAAGCCGTGGCGGTCTGTACCGGGTGCGTTACTGGCGCGTGAACTGGGTATTCGTCATGTCGATA
CCGTTTGTATTTCCAGCTACGATCACGACAACCAGCGCGAGCTTAAAGTGCTGAAACGCGCAGAAGGCGA
TGGCGAAGGCTTCATCGTTATTGATGACCTGGTGGATACCGGTGGTACTGCGGTTGCGATTCGTGAAATG
TATCCAAAAGCGCACTTTGTCACCATCTTCGCAAAACCGGCTGGTCGTCCGCTGGTTGATGACTATGTTG
TTGATATCCCGCAAGATACCTGGATTGAACAGCCGTGGGATATGGGCGTCGTATTCGTCCCGCCAATCTC
CGGTCGCTAATCTTTTCAACGCCTGGCACTGCCGGGCGTTGTTCTTTTTAACTTCAGGCGGGTTACAATA
GTTTCCAGTAAGTATTCTGGAGGCTGCATCCATGACACAGGCAAACCTGAGCGAAACCCTGTTCAAACCC
CGCTTTAAACATCCTGAAACCTCGACGCTAGTCCGCCGCTTTAATCACGGCGCACAACCGCCTGTGCAGT
CGGCCCTTGATGGTAAAACCATCCCTCACTGGTATCGCATGATTAACCGTCTGATGTGGATCTGGCGCGG
CATTGACCCACGCGAAATCCTCGACGTCCAGGCACGTATTGTGATGAGCGATGCCGAACGTACCGACGAT
GATTTATACGATACGGTGATTGGCTACCGTGGCGGCAACTGGATTTATGAGTGGGCCCCGGATCTTTGTG
AAGGAACCTTACTTCTGTGGTGTGACATAATTGGACAAACTACCTACAGAGATTTAAAGCTCTAAGGTAA
ATATAAAATTTTTAAGTGTATAATGTGTTAAACTACTGATTCTAATTGTTTGTGTATTTTAGATTCCAAC
CTATGGAACTGATGAATGGGAGCAGTGGTGGAATGCCTTTAATGAGGAAAACCTGTTTTGCTCAGAAGAA
ATGCCATCTAGTGATGATGAGGCTACTGCTGACTCTCAACATTCTACTCCTCCAAAAAAGAAGAGAAAGG
TAGAAGACCCCAAGGACTTTCCTTCAGAATTGCTAAGTTTTTTGAGTCATGCTGTGTTTAGTAATAGAAC
TCTTGCTTGCTTTGCTATTTACACCACAAAGGAAAAAGCTGCACTGCTATACAAGAAAATTATGGAAAAA
TATTCTGTAACCTTTATAAGTAGGCATAACAGTTATAATCATAACATACTGTTTTTTCTTACTCCACACA
GGCATAGAGTGTCTGCTATTAATAACTATGCTCAAAAATTGTGTACCTTTAGCTTTTTAATTTGTAAAGG
GGTTAATAAGGAATATTTGATGTATAGTGCCTTGACTAGAGATCATAATCAGCCATACCACATTTGTAGA
GGTTTTACTTGCTTTAAAAAACCTCCCACACCTCCCCCTGAACCTGAAACATAAAATGAATGCAATTGTT
GTTGTTAACTTGTTTATTGCAGCTTATAATGGTTACAAATAAAGCAATAGCATCACAAATTTCACAAATA
AAGCATTTTTTTCACTGCATTCTAGTTGTGGTTTGTCCAAACTCATCAATGTATCTTATCATGTCTGGAT
CAACTGGATAACTCAAGCTAACCAAAATCATCCCAAACTTCCCACCCCATACCCTATTACCACTGCCAAT
TACCTGTGGTTTCATTTACTCTAAACCTGTGATTCCTCTGAATTATTTTCATTTTAAAGAAATTGTATTT
GTTAAATATGTACTACAAACTTAGTAGTTGGAAGGGCTAATTCACTCCCAAAGAAGACAAGATATCCTTG
ATCTGTGGATCTACCACACACAAGGCTACTTCCCTGATTAGCAGAACTACACACCAGGGCCAGGGGTCAG
ATATCCACTGACCTTTGGATGGTGCTACAAGCTAGTACCAGTTGAGCCAGATAAGGTAGAAGAGGCCAAT
AAAGGAGAGAACACCAGCTTGTTACACCCTGTGAGCCTGCATGGGATGGATGACCCGGAGAGAGAAGTGT
TAGAGTGGAGGTTTGACAGCCGCCTAGCATTTCATCACGTGGCCCGAGAGCTGCATCCGGAGTACTTCAA
GAACTGCTGATATCGAGCTTGCTACAAGGGACTTTCCGCTGGGGACTTTCCAGGGAGGCGTGGCCTGGGC
GGGACTGGGGAGTGGCGAGCCCTCAGATCCTGCATATAAGCAGCTGCTTTTTGCCTGTACTGGGTCTCTC
TGGTTAGACCAGATCTGAGCCTGGGAGCTCTCTGGCTAACTAGGGAACCCACTGCTTAAGCCTCAATAAA
GCTTGCCTTGAGTGCTTCAAGTAGTGTGTGCCCGTCTGTTGTGTGACTCTGGTAACTAGAGATCCCTCAG
ACCCTTTTAGTCAGTGTGGAAAATCTCTAGCAGTGGCGCCCGAACAGGGACTTGAAAGCGAAAGGGAAAC
CAGAGGAGCTCTCTCGACGCAGGACTCGGCTTGCTGAAGCGCGCACGGCAAGAGGCGAGGGGCGGCGACT
GGTGAGTACGCCAAAAATTTTGACTAGCGGAGGCTAGAAGGAGAGAGATGGGTGCGAGAGCGTCAGTATT
AAGCGGGGGAGAATTAGATCGCGATGGGAAAAAATTCGGTTAAGGCCAGGGGGAAAGAAAAAATATAAAT
TAAAACATATAGTATGGGCAAGCAGGGAGCTAGAACGATTCGCAGTTAATCCTGGCCTGTTAGAAACATC
AGAAGGCTGTAGACAAATACTGGGACAGCTACAACCATCCCTTCAGACAGGATCAGAAGAACTTAGATCA
TTATATAATACAGTAGCAACCCTCTATTGTGTGCATCAAAGGATAGAGATAAAAGACACCAAGGAAGCTT
TAGACAAGATAGAGGAAGAGCAAAACAAAAGTAAGACCACCGCACAGCAAGCGGCCGGCCGCTGATCTTC
AGACCTGGAGGAGGAGATATGAGGGACAATTGGAGAAGTGAATTATATAAATATAAAGTAGTAAAAATTG
AACCATTAGGAGTAGCACCCACCAAGGCAAAGAGAAGAGTGGTGCAGAGAGAAAAAAGAGCAGTGGGAAT
AGGAGCTTTGTTCCTTGGGTTCTTGGGAGCAGCAGGAAGCACTATGGGCGCAGCGTCAATGACGCTGACG
GTACA
Features (pLannotate 1.2.2; 36 found; start..end, strand, type, name):
    536..636     +  CDS            Rev (fragment): human immunodeficiency virus 1 (HIV-1) Rev protein; rev; enhances nuclear export of unspliced and incompletely spliced viral mRNAs
    673..790     +  misc_feature   cPPT/CTS: central polypurine tract and central termination sequence of HIV-1
    827..851     -  misc_feature   MCS (fragment): pBluescript multiple cloning site
    856..2034    +  promoter       EF-1α promoter: strong constitutive promoter for human elongation factor EF-1α
   2120..2146    +  CDS            3xHA (fragment): three tandem HA epitope tags
   2150..2476    +  CDS            LV1C_MOUSE: Experimental evidence at protein level: Swiss-Prot protein existence level 1. From Mus musculus (Mouse).
   2534..2821    +  CDS            HVM44_MOUSE (fragment): Experimental evidence at protein level: Swiss-Prot protein existence level 1. From Mus musculus (Mouse).
   2876..3025    +  CDS            PDGFRB (fragment): PGFRB_HUMAN - Also known as PDGFR, PDGFR1. Experimental evidence at protein level: Swiss-Prot protein existence level 1. Tyrosine-protein kinase that acts as cell-surface receptor for homodimeric PDGFB and PDGFD and for heterodimers formed by PDGFA and PDGFB, and plays an essential role in the regulation of embryonic development, cell proliferation, survival, differentiation, chemotaxis and migration. Plays an essential role in blood vessel development by promoting proliferation, migration and recruitment of pericytes and smooth muscle cells to endothelial cells. Plays a role in the migration
   3083..3113    +  misc_feature   MCS (fragment): pUC18/19 multiple cloning site
   3114..3132    +  misc_feature   MCS (fragment): pBluescript multiple cloning site
   3132..3720    +  misc_feature   WPRE: woodchuck hepatitis virus posttranscriptional regulatory element
   3721..3743    +  misc_feature   MCS (fragment): pBluescript multiple cloning site
   3760..3828    +  CDS            nef (fragment): NEF_HV1Z2 - Experimental evidence at protein level: Swiss-Prot protein existence level 1. Extracellular Nef protein targets CD4(+) T-lymphocytes for apoptosis by interacting with CXCR4 surface receptors. From Human immunodeficiency virus type 1 group M subtype D (isolate Z2/CDC-Z34) (HIV-1).
   3830..4063    +  LTR            3' LTR (ΔU3): self-inactivating 3' long terminal repeat (LTR) from HIV-1
   4088..4106    -  promoter       SP6 promoter: promoter for bacteriophage SP6 RNA polymerase
   4334..4613    +  CDS            TcR (fragment): tetracycline efflux protein; tet; confers resistance to tetracycline
   4614..4662    -  misc_feature   bom (fragment): basis of mobility region from pBR322
   4764..4799    -  CDS            rop (fragment): Rop protein, which maintains plasmids at low copy number; rop
   4894..4998    +  promoter       AmpR promoter: bla
   4999..5859    +  CDS            AmpR: β-lactamase; bla; confers resistance to ampicillin, carbenicillin, and related antibiotics
   6030..6618    +  rep_origin     ori: high-copy-number ColE1/pMB1/pBR322/pUC origin of replication
   6801..6857    +  CDS            lacI (fragment): lac repressor; lacI; The lac repressor binds to the lac operator to inhibit transcription in E. coli. This inhibition can be relieved by adding lactose or isopropyl-β-D-thiogalactopyranoside (IPTG).
   6864..7193    +  promoter       SV40 promoter: SV40 enhancer and early promoter
   7393..7512    +  CDS            gpt (fragment): XGPT_ECOLI - Also known as gpp, gxu. Experimental evidence at protein level: Swiss-Prot protein existence level 1. Purine salvage pathway enzyme that catalyzes the transfer of the ribosyl-5-phosphate group from 5-phospho-alpha-D-ribose 1- diphosphate (PRPP) to the N9 position of the 6-oxopurines guanine and xanthine to form the corresponding ribonucleotides GMP (guanosine 5'- monophosphate) and XMP (xanthosine 5'-monophosphate), with the release of PPi. To a lesser extent, also acts on hypoxanthine (PubMed:9100006, PubMed:3886014). Does not ribophosphorylate adenine (PubMed:3886014). From Esch
   7512..7847    +  CDS            gpt (fragment): XGPT_ECOLI - Also known as gpp, gxu. Experimental evidence at protein level: Swiss-Prot protein existence level 1. Purine salvage pathway enzyme that catalyzes the transfer of the ribosyl-5-phosphate group from 5-phospho-alpha-D-ribose 1- diphosphate (PRPP) to the N9 position of the 6-oxopurines guanine and xanthine to form the corresponding ribonucleotides GMP (guanosine 5'- monophosphate) and XMP (xanthosine 5'-monophosphate), with the release of PPi. To a lesser extent, also acts on hypoxanthine (PubMed:9100006, PubMed:3886014). Does not ribophosphorylate adenine (PubMed:3886014). From Esch
   7942..8247    +  CDS            frsA (fragment): FRSA_ECOLI - Also known as yafA. Experimental evidence at protein level: Swiss-Prot protein existence level 1. Catalyzes the hydrolysis of esters (PubMed:15808744). Displays esterase activity toward pNP-butyrate (PubMed:15808744). May stimulate mixed-acid fermentation by acting as a fermentation/respiration switch that down-regulates respiration and up- regulates fermentation rates (PubMed:15169777). From Escherichia coli (strain K12).
   8251..8325    +  CDS            small t antigen (fragment): SV40 (simian virus 40) small t antigen
   8327..8392    +  intron         small t intron: SV40 (simian virus 40) small t antigen intron
   8522..8542    +  CDS            SV40 NLS: nuclear localization signal of SV40 (simian virus 40) large T antigen
   8861..8944    +  CDS            large T antigen (fragment): large T antigen from SV40 (simian virus 40)
   8967..9101    +  polyA_signal   SV40 poly(A) signal: SV40 polyadenylation signal
   9268..9597    +  CDS            nef (fragment): NEF_HV1BR - Experimental evidence at protein level: Swiss-Prot protein existence level 1. Extracellular Nef protein targets CD4(+) T-lymphocytes for apoptosis by interacting with CXCR4 surface receptors (PubMed:14990729). From Human immunodeficiency virus type 1 group M subtype B (isolate BRU/LAI) (HIV-1).
   9645..9902    +  LTR            5' LTR (truncated): truncated 5' long terminal repeat (LTR) from HIV-1
   9949..10074   +  misc_feature   HIV-1 Ψ: packaging signal of human immunodeficiency virus type 1
  10058..10396   +  CDS            HIV-1 gag (fragment): gag protein from human immunodeficiency virus 1; gag
  10571..159     +  misc_feature   RRE (across the origin): The Rev response element (RRE) of HIV-1 allows for Rev-dependent mRNA export from the nucleus to the cytoplasm.
