[The description below was written by a language model from this plasmid's Addgene catalogue record and pLannotate feature annotations shown in this document.]
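Description:
pHR_EF1a-->HA-mtC11L34 is an HIV-1-derived, self-inactivating lentiviral transfer vector of the pHR family for expressing an HA-tagged antibody fragment in mammalian cells. It is propagated in E. coli through a high-copy ColE1/pUC-type origin with ampicillin selection via β-lactamase. The catalogue's "vector backbone" field lists the anti-PNE scFv C11L34 rather than a backbone name, so that entry appears to describe the insert's origin. The viral elements run from a truncated 5' LTR through the Ψ packaging signal, a partial gag sequence, the Rev response element and the cPPT/CTS to a ΔU3 3' LTR. Together these allow packaging of the genomic RNA, Rev-dependent nuclear export and efficient transduction, while leaving the integrated provirus without LTR promoter activity. Outside the LTRs the backbone retains an SV40 promoter, gpt fragments, SV40 small t intron and poly(A) sequences, and pBR322-derived remnants, which are legacy elements and not part of the delivered cassette.

The payload is driven by the constitutive human EF-1α promoter. The annotated coding region begins with an HA epitope. It is followed by mouse immunoglobulin lambda light-chain and heavy-chain variable segments, consistent with a single-chain variable fragment, and then by a fragment of human PDGFRB. That arrangement suggests a surface-anchored scFv, although the record does not state this or define what the "mt" prefix means. A WPRE downstream of the coding sequence enhances transcript stability and expression. No mammalian selection marker or fluorescent reporter is annotated within the proviral region, so the HA tag is the evident means of detecting expression. The construct was deposited with work on engineered synthetic morphogen systems for programming multicellular patterning.
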