Addgene plasmid #162227: pHR_EF1a-->HA-mtC11L34
Purpose: Lentiviral vector for the expression of HA mtC11L34 in mammalian cells
Depositing lab: Wendell Lim. Depositing organization: University of California, San Francisco (UCSF). Publication: Engineering synthetic morphogen systems that can program multicellular patterning. Toda S, McKeithan WL, Hakkinen TJ, Lopez P, Klein OD, Lim WA. Science. 2020 Oct 16;370(6514):327-331. doi: 10.1126/science.abc0033. PubMed 33060357.
Backbone
  Vector backbone: anti-PNE scFv (C11L34)
  Vector type: Mammalian Expression, Lentiviral
Growth in bacteria
  Bacterial resistance: Ampicillin, 100 μg/mL
  Growth temperature: 37°C
  Growth strain: NEB Stable
  Copy number: High Copy
Gene/Insert
  Gene/Insert name: mtC11L34
Terms and licenses: Academic/Nonprofit Terms; Industry Terms: Not Available to Industry
How to cite: pHR_EF1a-->HA-mtC11L34 was a gift from Wendell Lim (Addgene plasmid # 162227 ; http://n2t.net/addgene:162227 ; RRID:Addgene_162227)
